Addgene plasmid #221896: TH1274-054_Jie_EWSR1_pOCC177_pOEM1-N-HIS-MBP-PS-NotI-AscI-TEV-SNAP
Purpose: Shuttle vector for baculovirus production, using FlashBac bacmid
Depositing lab: Anthony Hyman. Depositing organization: Max Planck Institute of Molecular Cell Biology and Genetics. Publication: A Molecular Grammar Governing the Driving Forces for Phase Separation of Prion-like RNA Binding Proteins. Wang J, Choi JM, Holehouse AS, Lee HO, Zhang X, Jahnel M, Maharana S, Lemaitre R, Pozniakovsky A, Drechsel D, Poser I, Pappu RV, Alberti S, Hyman AA. Cell. 2018 Jul 26;174(3):688-699.e16. doi: 10.1016/j.cell.2018.06.006. Epub 2018 Jun 28. PubMed 29961577.
Backbone
  Vector backbone: pOEM1
  Vector type: Insect Expression
Growth in bacteria
  Bacterial resistance: Ampicillin, 100 μg/mL
  Growth temperature: 37°C
  Growth strain: DH5alpha
  Copy number: High Copy
Gene/Insert
  Gene/Insert name: EWSR1
  Species: H. sapiens (human)
  Insert size (bp): 1968
  Mutation: wt
  Entrez Gene: EWSR1 (a.k.a. EWS, EWS-FLI1)
  Promoter: PH promoter
  Tag / fusion protein: 6xHis-MBP-PreScission (N terminal on insert); TEV-SNAP-tag (C terminal on insert)
  Cloning method: Restriction Enzyme; 5′ cloning site NotI (unknown if destroyed); 3′ cloning site AscI (unknown if destroyed)
Resource information
  A portion of this plasmid was derived from a plasmid made by: Synthetic
Terms and licenses: Academic/Nonprofit Terms; Industry Terms: Not Available to Industry
How to cite: TH1274-054_Jie_EWSR1_pOCC177_pOEM1-N-HIS-MBP-PS-NotI-AscI-TEV-SNAP was a gift from Anthony Hyman (Addgene plasmid # 221896 ; http://n2t.net/addgene:221896 ; RRID:Addgene_221896)
