[The description below was written by a language model from this plasmid's Addgene catalogue record and pLannotate feature annotations shown in this document.]
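Description:
TH1274-054_Jie_EWSR1_pOCC177_pOEM1-N-HIS-MBP-PS-NotI-AscI-TEV-SNAP is an 8.7 kb baculovirus shuttle (transfer) vector on the pOEM1 backbone, built to express tagged human EWSR1 in insect cells. It is propagated in E. coli as a high-copy plasmid through a ColE1/pUC-type origin and selected with ampicillin via the β-lactamase gene. Small fragments annotated as M13 ori, lacZα, lacI, RSF ori and a T7 promoter appear to be backbone remnants with no stated role in the design.

The expression cassette is driven by the AcMNPV polyhedrin (PH) promoter, a very strong late viral promoter, and encodes a single fusion protein: an N-terminal 6xHis tag and cytosolic maltose-binding protein (MBP), a PreScission protease site, wild-type EWSR1 (1968 bp, cloned between NotI and AscI), then a TEV protease site and a C-terminal SNAP-tag. The His and MBP modules support affinity purification and solubility, and the two protease sites allow the flanking tags to be removed. The SNAP-tag allows covalent labelling with benzylguanine-linked fluorophores. An SV40 polyadenylation signal and the polyhedrin 3' UTR follow the coding region.

The cassette is flanked on one side by baculoviral LEF-2 and ORF603 sequences and on the other by the region downstream of polyhedrin. These sequences correspond to the polyhedrin locus and presumably serve as homology arms for recombination with FlashBac bacmid DNA in insect cells, generating recombinant virus. The associated work concerns phase separation of prion-like RNA-binding proteins, consistent with use of this construct to produce purified, labelable EWSR1.
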