Features (pLannotate 1.2.2; 18 found; start..end, strand, type, name):
     79..170     +  promoter       polyhedrin promoter: polh from Autographa californica; promoter for the baculovirus polyhedrin gene
    230..247     +  CDS            7xHis (fragment): 6xHis affinity tag
    260..1360    +  CDS            MBP: maltose binding protein from E. coli; malE (mutated); This version of the gene does not encode a signal sequence, so MBP will remain in the cytosol.
   1448..3415    +  CDS            EWSR1: EWS_HUMAN - Also known as EWS. Experimental evidence at protein level: Swiss-Prot protein existence level 1. Might normally function as a transcriptional repressor. EWS- fusion-proteins (EFPS) may play a role in the tumorigenic process. They may disturb gene expression by mimicking, or interfering with the normal function of CTD-POLII within the transcription initiation complex. They may also contribute to an aberrant activation of the fusion protein target genes. From Homo sapiens (Human).
   3464..4009    +  CDS            SNAP-tag®: human O6-alkylguanine-DNA-alkyltransferase variant that forms covalent bonds with benzylguanine derivatives fast-reacting variant, optimized for mammalian expression
   4039..4122    +  CDS            large T antigen (fragment): large T antigen from SV40 (simian virus 40)
   4145..4279    +  polyA_signal   SV40 poly(A) signal: SV40 polyadenylation signal
   4352..4724    +  3'UTR          polyhedrin 3' UTR: 3' UTR from the Autographa californica nucleopolyhedrovirus polyhedrin gene (Suzuki et al., 2006)
   4984..5031    -  CDS            lacI (fragment): lac repressor; lacI; The lac repressor binds to the lac operator to inhibit transcription in E. coli. This inhibition can be relieved by adding lactose or isopropyl-β-D-thiogalactopyranoside (IPTG).
   5068..5108    -  rep_origin     RSF ori (fragment): Plasmids containing the RSF 1030 origin of replication can be propagated in E. coli cells that contain additional plasmids with compatible origins.
   5186..5774    -  rep_origin     ori: high-copy-number ColE1/pMB1/pBR322/pUC origin of replication
   5945..6805    -  CDS            AmpR: β-lactamase; bla; confers resistance to ampicillin, carbenicillin, and related antibiotics
   6806..6910    -  promoter       AmpR promoter: bla
   6936..7067    -  rep_origin     M13 ori (fragment): M13 bacteriophage origin of replication; arrow indicates direction of (+) strand synthesis
   7088..7244    -  CDS            lacZα (fragment): LacZα fragment of β-galactosidase; lacZ fragment
   7253..7271    +  promoter       T7 promoter: promoter for bacteriophage T7 RNA polymerase
   7374..8003    +  CDS            LEF-2: LEF2_NPVAC - Experimental evidence at protein level: Swiss-Prot protein existence level 1. Plays an essential role in viral DNA replication. Does not seem to participate in the initiation step but is rather important for the amplification of DNA. Also required for expression from the vp39 and polh promoters. From Autographa californica nuclear polyhedrosis virus (AcMNPV).
   8044..8649    +  CDS            ORF603: baculovirus ORF603 protein
>Addgene plasmid #221896 | TH1274-054_Jie_EWSR1_pOCC177_pOEM1-N-HIS-MBP-PS-NotI-AscI-TEV-SNAP | addgene full sequence | sequence record 438950 | Addgene NGS Result
AGCTGCCACCATTTTGTTCGCCCAGGACTCTAGCTATAGTTCTAGTGGTTGGCTACGTATACTCCGGAAT
ATTAATAGATCATGGAGATAATTAAAATGATAACCATCTCGCAAATAAATAAGTATTTTACTGTTTTCGT
AACAGTTTTGTAATAAAAAAACCTATAAATATTCCGGATTATTCATACCGTCCCACCATCGGGCGCGGAT
CGCCACCATGGGCAGCAGCCATCACCATCACCATCACAGCAGCGGCAGAATGAAAATCGAAGAAGGTAAA
CTGGTAATCTGGATTAACGGCGATAAAGGCTATAACGGTCTCGCTGAAGTCGGTAAGAAATTCGAGAAAG
ATACCGGAATTAAAGTCACCGTTGAGCATCCGGATAAACTGGAAGAGAAATTCCCACAGGTTGCGGCAAC
TGGCGATGGCCCTGACATTATCTTCTGGGCACACGACCGCTTTGGTGGCTACGCTCAATCTGGCCTGTTG
GCTGAAATCACCCCGGACAAAGCGTTCCAGGACAAGCTGTATCCGTTTACCTGGGATGCCGTACGTTACA
ACGGCAAGCTGATTGCTTACCCGATCGCTGTTGAAGCGTTATCGCTGATTTATAACAAAGATCTGCTGCC
GAACCCGCCAAAAACCTGGGAAGAGATCCCGGCGCTGGATAAAGAACTGAAAGCGAAAGGTAAGAGCGCG
CTGATGTTCAACCTGCAAGAACCGTACTTCACCTGGCCGCTGATTGCTGCTGACGGGGGTTATGCGTTCA
AGTATGAAAACGGCAAGTACGACATTAAAGACGTGGGCGTGGATAACGCTGGCGCGAAAGCGGGTCTGAC
CTTCCTGGTTGACCTGATTAAAAACAAACACATGAATGCAGACACCGATTACTCCATCGCAGAAGCTGCC
TTTAATAAAGGCGAAACAGCGATGACCATCAACGGCCCGTGGGCATGGTCCAACATCGACACCAGCAAAG
TGAATTATGGTGTAACGGTACTGCCGACCTTCAAGGGTCAACCATCCAAACCGTTCGTTGGCGTGCTGAG
CGCAGGTATTAACGCCGCCAGTCCGAACAAAGAGCTGGCAAAAGAGTTCCTCGAAAACTATCTGCTGACT
GATGAAGGTCTGGAAGCGGTTAATAAAGACAAACCGCTGGGTGCCGTAGCGCTGAAGTCTTACGAGGAAG
AGTTGGTGAAAGATCCGCGTATTGCCGCCACTATGGAAAACGCCCAGAAAGGTGAAATCATGCCGAACAT
CCCGCAGATGTCCGCTTTCTGGTATGCCGTGCGTACTGCGGTGATCAACGCCGCCAGCGGTCGTCAGACT
GTCGATGAAGCCCTGAAAGACGCGCAGACTAATTCGAGCTCGAACAACAACAACAATAACAATAACAACA
ACAGCAGCGGCAGACTGGAAGTTCTGTTCCAGGGGCCGGCGGCCGCAATGGCGTCCACAGATTACTCCAC
CTACTCGCAAGCAGCAGCACAGCAAGGCTACTCAGCATACACGGCACAACCAACTCAAGGATACGCTCAG
ACCACTCAGGCCTACGGCCAGCAGAGCTACGGAACTTACGGTCAGCCAACCGACGTGTCTTACACTCAGG
CTCAGACCACTGCCACCTACGGTCAGACTGCTTACGCTACCTCATACGGACAGCCTCCCACCGGATACAC
CACTCCAACTGCTCCTCAGGCCTACTCCCAGCCTGTGCAGGGCTACGGAACTGGTGCTTACGACACCACT
ACCGCCACCGTCACTACCACTCAGGCTTCATACGCTGCCCAGTCCGCCTACGGAACTCAGCCCGCTTACC
CAGCCTACGGTCAGCAGCCTGCTGCTACTGCTCCTACTCGTCCCCAGGACGGAAACAAGCCTACCGAGAC
TTCACAGCCCCAGTCCAGCACCGGTGGCTACAACCAGCCCTCCCTGGGCTACGGACAGTCAAACTACTCC
TACCCACAGGTGCCTGGTTCCTACCCCATGCAGCCAGTCACCGCCCCACCTAGCTACCCTCCTACTTCTT
ACTCTTCAACCCAGCCAACTTCATACGACCAGTCCAGCTACTCCCAGCAGAACACCTACGGACAGCCTTC
TTCATACGGTCAGCAGTCCAGCTACGGCCAGCAGTCTTCATACGGACAGCAGCCTCCCACCAGCTACCCA
CCTCAGACTGGATCATACTCCCAGGCTCCCAGCCAGTACTCTCAGCAGTCCAGCTCTTACGGTCAGCAGT
CATCCTTCCGCCAGGACCACCCAAGCTCTATGGGCGTGTACGGACAGGAGAGCGGAGGTTTCTCTGGTCC
TGGCGAAAACAGAAGCATGTCTGGACCTGACAACCGCGGACGTGGTAGGGGCGGATTCGACCGCGGTGGC
ATGTCTCGTGGAGGTAGGGGCGGAGGTCGTGGCGGAATGGGTTCTGCTGGCGAGAGGGGTGGCTTCAACA
AGCCTGGAGGTCCCATGGACGAAGGTCCAGACCTGGACCTGGGTCCTCCTGTCGACCCTGACGAGGACTC
AGACAACTCCGCTATCTACGTGCAGGGTCTGAACGACTCCGTCACTCTGGACGACCTGGCCGACTTCTTC
AAGCAGTGCGGCGTGGTCAAGATGAACAAGCGTACCGGACAGCCCATGATCCACATCTACCTGGACAAGG
AAACCGGAAAGCCAAAGGGTGACGCTACTGTGAGCTACGAGGACCCTCCCACTGCTAAGGCTGCTGTCGA
ATGGTTCGACGGCAAGGACTTCCAGGGCTCAAAGCTGAAGGTGTCCCTGGCTAGAAAGAAGCCACCTATG
AACTCTATGCGCGGCGGACTGCCCCCAAGAGAAGGAAGGGGAATGCCTCCCCCACTGAGGGGTGGCCCAG
GAGGTCCTGGCGGACCCGGTGGCCCAATGGGAAGGATGGGAGGTAGAGGCGGAGACCGCGGTGGCTTCCC
TCCCCGTGGACCAAGGGGTAGCAGAGGCAACCCATCTGGAGGTGGCAACGTGCAACACAGGGCTGGTGAC
TGGCAGTGCCCAAACCCAGGTTGCGGCAACCAGAACTTCGCTTGGAGGACCGAGTGCAACCAGTGCAAGG
CCCCTAAGCCCGAAGGTTTCCTGCCACCTCCCTTCCCACCTCCCGGAGGTGACAGAGGCCGCGGCGGACC
TGGTGGCATGCGCGGAGGTCGTGGCGGACTGATGGACAGAGGTGGCCCCGGAGGTATGTTCAGGGGCGGA
AGAGGTGGCGACCGTGGAGGTTTCCGCGGCGGACGTGGAATGGACAGGGGTGGCTTCGGAGGTGGCCGCC
GTGGAGGTCCAGGCGGACCACCTGGTCCTCTGATGGAACAGATGGGTGGCAGGAGAGGAGGTCGCGGTGG
ACCAGGAAAAATGGATAAAGGAGAACACAGACAGGAGCGTCGTGACAGACCCTACGGCGCGCCGGGATCC
AGCAGCGGCAGAGAAAACTTGTATTTCCAGGGCATGGACAAAGACTGCGAAATGAAGCGCACCACCCTGG
ATAGCCCTCTGGGCAAGCTGGAACTGTCTGGGTGCGAACAGGGCCTGCACCGTATCATCTTCCTGGGCAA
AGGAACATCTGCCGCCGACGCCGTGGAAGTGCCTGCCCCAGCCGCCGTGCTGGGCGGACCAGAGCCACTG
ATGCAGGCCACCGCCTGGCTCAACGCCTACTTTCACCAGCCTGAGGCCATCGAGGAGTTCCCTGTGCCAG
CCCTGCACCACCCAGTGTTCCAGCAGGAGAGCTTTACCCGCCAGGTGCTGTGGAAACTGCTGAAAGTGGT
GAAGTTCGGAGAGGTCATCAGCTACAGCCACCTGGCCGCCCTGGCCGGCAATCCCGCCGCCACCGCCGCC
GTGAAAACCGCCCTGAGCGGAAATCCCGTGCCCATTCTGATCCCCTGCCACCGGGTGGTGCAGGGCGACC
TGGACGTGGGGGGCTACGAGGGCGGGCTCGCCGTGAAAGAGTGGCTGCTGGCCCACGAGGGCCACAGACT
GGGCAAGCCTGGGCTGGGTTAATAGAAGCTTGTCGAGAAGTACTAGAGGATCATAATCAGCCATACCACA
TTTGTAGAGGTTTTACTTGCTTTAAAAAACCTCCCACACCTCCCCCTGAACCTGAAACATAAAATGAATG
CAATTGTTGTTGTTAACTTGTTTATTGCAGCTTATAATGGTTACAAATAAAGCAATAGCATCACAAATTT
CACAAATAAAGCATTTTTTTCACTGCATTCTAGTTGTGGTTTGTCCAAACTCATCAATGTATCTTATCAT
GTCTGGATCTGATCACTGCTTGAGCCTAGGAGATCCGAACCAGATAAGTGAAAGCCTGCATCCGCAGATC
TTAATTAATAAAACACGATACATTGTTATTAGTACATTTATTAAGCGCTAGATTCTGTGCGTTGTTGATT
TACAGACAATTGTTGTACGTATTTTAATAATTCATTAAATTTATAATCTTTAGGGTGGTATGTTAGAGCG
AAAATCAAATGATTTTCAGCGTCTTTATATCTGAATTTAAATATTAAATCCTCAATAGATTTGTAAAATA
GGTTTCGATTAGTTTCAAACAAGGGTTGTTTTTCCGAACCGATGGCTGGACTATCTAATGGATTTTCGCT
CAACGCCACAAAACTTGCCAAATCTTGTAGCAGCAATCTAGCTTTGTCGATATTCGTTTGTGTTTTGTTT
TGTAATAAAGGTTCGACGTCGTTCAAAATATTATGCGCTTTTGTATTTCTTTCATCACTGTCGTTAGTGT
ACAATTGACTCGACGTAAACACGTTAAATAACGCTTGGACATATTTAACATCGGGCGTGTTAGCTTTATT
AGGCCGATTATCGTCGTCGTCCCAACCCTCGTCGTTAGAAGTTGCTTCCGAAGACGATTTTGCCATAGCC
ACACGACGCCTATTAATTGTGTCGGCTAACACGTCCGCGATCAAATTTGTAGTTGAGCTTTTTGGGCCTC
ATGGGCCTTCCGCTCACTGCCCGCTTTCCAGTCGGGAAACCTGTCGTGCCAGCTGCATTAACATGGTCAT
AGCTGTTTCCTTGCGTATTGGGCGCTCTCCGCTTCCTCGCTCACTGACTCGCTGCGCTCGGTCGTTCGGG
TAAAGCCTGGGGTGCCTAATGAGCAAAAGGCCAGCAAAAGGCCAGGAACCGTAAAAAGGCCGCGTTGCTG
GCGTTTTTCCATAGGCTCCGCCCCCCTGACGAGCATCACAAAAATCGACGCTCAAGTCAGAGGTGGCGAA
ACCCGACAGGACTATAAAGATACCAGGCGTTTCCCCCTGGAAGCTCCCTCGTGCGCTCTCCTGTTCCGAC
CCTGCCGCTTACCGGATACCTGTCCGCCTTTCTCCCTTCGGGAAGCGTGGCGCTTTCTCATAGCTCACGC
TGTAGGTATCTCAGTTCGGTGTAGGTCGTTCGCTCCAAGCTGGGCTGTGTGCACGAACCCCCCGTTCAGC
CCGACCGCTGCGCCTTATCCGGTAACTATCGTCTTGAGTCCAACCCGGTAAGACACGACTTATCGCCACT
GGCAGCAGCCACTGGTAACAGGATTAGCAGAGCGAGGTATGTAGGCGGTGCTACAGAGTTCTTGAAGTGG
TGGCCTAACTACGGCTACACTAGAAGAACAGTATTTGGTATCTGCGCTCTGCTGAAGCCAGTTACCTTCG
GAAAAAGAGTTGGTAGCTCTTGATCCGGCAAACAAACCACCGCTGGTAGCGGTGGTTTTTTTGTTTGCAA
GCAGCAGATTACGCGCAGAAAAAAAGGATCTCAAGAAGATCCTTTGATCTTTTCTACGGGGTCTGACGCT
CAGTGGAACGAAAACTCACGTTAAGGGATTTTGGTCATGAGATTATCAAAAAGGATCTTCACCTAGATCC
TTTTAAATTAAAAATGAAGTTTTAAATCAATCTAAAGTATATATGAGTAAACTTGGTCTGACAGTTACCA
ATGCTTAATCAGTGAGGCACCTATCTCAGCGATCTGTCTATTTCGTTCATCCATAGTTGCCTGACTCCCC
GTCGTGTAGATAACTACGATACGGGAGGGCTTACCATCTGGCCCCAGTGCTGCAATGATACCGCGAGAAC
CACGCTCACCGGCTCCAGATTTATCAGCAATAAACCAGCCAGCCGGAAGGGCCGAGCGCAGAAGTGGTCC
TGCAACTTTATCCGCCTCCATCCAGTCTATTAATTGTTGCCGGGAAGCTAGAGTAAGTAGTTCGCCAGTT
AATAGTTTGCGCAACGTTGTTGCCATTGCTACAGGCATCGTGGTGTCACGCTCGTCGTTTGGTATGGCTT
CATTCAGCTCCGGTTCCCAACGATCAAGGCGAGTTACATGATCCCCCATGTTGTGCAAAAAAGCGGTTAG
CTCCTTCGGTCCTCCGATCGTTGTCAGAAGTAAGTTGGCCGCAGTGTTATCACTCATGGTTATGGCAGCA
CTGCATAATTCTCTTACTGTCATGCCATCCGTAAGATGCTTTTCTGTGACTGGTGAGTACTCAACCAAGT
CATTCTGAGAATAGTGTATGCGGCGACCGAGTTGCTCTTGCCCGGCGTCAATACGGGATAATACCGCGCC
ACATAGCAGAACTTTAAAAGTGCTCATCATTGGAAAACGTTCTTCGGGGCGAAAACTCTCAAGGATCTTA
CCGCTGTTGAGATCCAGTTCGATGTAACCCACTCGTGCACCCAACTGATCTTCAGCATCTTTTACTTTCA
CCAGCGTTTCTGGGTGAGCAAAAACAGGAAGGCAAAATGCCGCAAAAAAGGGAATAAGGGCGACACGGAA
ATGTTGAATACTCATACTCTTCCTTTTTCAATATTATTGAAGCATTTATCAGGGTTATTGTCTCATGAGC
GGATACATATTTGAATGTATTTAGAAAAATAAACAAATAGGGGTTCCGCGCACATTTCCCCGAAAAGTGC
CACCTAAATTGTAAGCGTTAATATTTTGTTAAAATTCGCGTTAAATTTTTGTTAAATCAGCTCATTTTTT
AACCAATAGGCCGAAATCGGCAAAATCCCTTATAAATCAAAAGAATAGACCGAGATAGGGTTGAGTGGCC
GCTACAGGGCGCTCCCATTCGCCATTCAGGCTGCGCAACTGTTGGGAAGGGCGTTTCGGTGCGGGCCTCT
TCGCTATTACGCCAGCTGGCGAAAGGGGGATGTGCTGCAAGGCGATTAAGTTGGGTAACGCCAGGGTTTT
CCCAGTCACGACGTTGTAAAACGACGGCCAGTGAGCGCGACGTAATACGACTCACTATAGGGCGAATTGG
CGGAAGGCCGTCAAGGCCGTGACGTTAAAACTATTAAGCCATCCAATCGACCGTTAGTCGAATCAGGACC
GCTGGTGCGAGAAGCCGCGAAGTATGGCGAATGCATCGTATAACGTGTGGAGTCCGCTCATTAGAGCGTC
ATGTTTAGACAAGAAAGCTACATATTTAATTGATCCCGATGATTTTATTGATAAATTGACCCTAACTCCA
TACACGGTATTCTACAATGGCGGGGTTTTGGTCAAAATTTCCGGACTGCGATTGTACATGCTGTTAACGG
CTCCGCCCACTATTAATGAAATTAAAAATTCCAATTTTAAAAAACGCAGCAAGAGAAACATTTGTATGAA
AGAATGCGTAGAAGGAAAGAAAAATGTCGTGGACATGCTGAACAACAAGATTAATATGCCTCCGTGTATA
AAAAAAATATTGAACGATTTGAAAGAAAACAATGTACCGCGCGGCGGTATGTACAGGAAGAGGTTTATAC
TAAACTGTTACATTGCAAACGTGGTTTCGTGTGCCAAGTGTGAAAACCGATGTTTAATCAAGGCTCTGAC
GCATTTCTACAACCACGACTCCAAGTGTGTGGGTGAAGTCATGCATCTTTTAATCAAATCCCAAGATGTG
TATAAACCACCAAACTGCCAAAAAATGAAAACTGTGGACAAGCTCTGTCCGTTTGCTGGCAACTGCAAGG
GTCTCAATCCTATTTGTAATTATTGAATAATAAAACAATTATAAATGCTAAATTTGTTTTTTATTAACGA
TACAAACCAAACGCAACAAGAACATTTGTAGTATTATCTATAATTGAAAACGCGTAGTTATAATCGCTGA
GGTAATATTTAAAATCATTTTCAAATGATTCACAGTTAATTTGCGACAATATAATTTTATTTTCACATAA
ACTAGACGCCTTGTCGTCTTCTTCTTCGTATTCCTTCTCTTTTTCATTTTTCTCCTCATAAAAATTAACA
TAGTTATTATCGTATCCATATATGTATCTATCGTATAGAGTAAATTTTTTGTTGTCATAAATATATATGT
CTTTTTTAATGGGGTGTATAGTACCGCTGCGCATAGTTTTTCTGTAATTTACAACAGTGCTATTTTCTGG
TAGTTCTTCGGAGTGTGTTGCTTTAATTATTAAATTTATATAATCAATGAATTTGGGATCGTCGGTTTTG
TACAATATGTTGCCGGCATAGTACGCAGCTTCTTCTAGTTCAATTACACCATTTTTTAGCAGCACCGGAT
TAACATAACTTTCCAAAATGTTGTACGAACCGTTAAACAAAAACAGTTCACCTCCCTTTTCTATACTATT
GTCTGCGAGCAGTTGTTTGTTGTTAAAAATAACAGCCATTGTAATGAGACGCACAAACTAATATCACA
